>Addgene plasmid #42889 | pPROEX Aqua | addgene full sequence | sequence record 464102 | Addgene NGS Result
TTGACAATTAATCATCCGGTCCGTATAATCTGTGGAATTGTGAGCGGATAACAATTTCACACAGGAAACA
GACCATGTCGTACTACCATCACCATCACCATCACGATTACGATATCCCAACGACCGAAAACCTGTATTTT
CAGGGCGCCGTGAGCAAGGGCGAGGAGCTGTTCACCGGGGTGGTGCCCATCCTGGTCGAGCTGGACGGCG
ACGTAAACGGCCACAAGTTCAGCGTGTCCGGCGAGGGCGAGGGCGATGCCACCTACGGCAAGCTGACCCT
GAAGTTCATCTGCACCACCGGCAAGCTGCCCGTGCCCTGGCCCACCCTCGTGACCACCCTGAGCTGGGGC
GTGCAGTGCTTCAGCCGCTACCCCGACCACATGAAGCAGCACGACTTCTTCAAGTCCGCCATGCCCGAAG
GCTACGTCCAGGAGCGCACCATCTTCTTCAAGGACGACGGCAACTACAAGACCCGCGCCGAGGTGAAGTT
CGAGGGCGACACCCTGGTGAACCGCATCGAGCTGAAGGGCATCGACTTCAAGGAGGACGGCAACATCCTG
GGGCACAAGCTGGAGTACAACTACATCAGCGGCAACGTCTATATCACCGCCGACAAGCAGAAGAACGGCA
TCAAGGCCAACTTCAAGATCCGCCACAACATCGAGGACGGCAGCGTGCAGCTCGCCGACCACTACCAGCA
GAACACCCCCATCGGCGACGGCCCCGTGCTGCTGCCCGACAACCACTACCTGAGCACCCAGTCCGCCCTG
AGCAAAGACCCCAACGAGAAGCGCGATCACATGGTCCTGCTGGAGTTCGTGACCGCCGCCGGGATCACTC
TCGGCATGGACGAGCTGTACAAGTAAGCTTGGCTGTTTTGGCGGATGAGAGAAGATTTTCAGCCTGATAC
AGATTAAATCAGAACGCAGAAGCGGTCTGATAAAACAGAATTTGCCTGGCGGCAGTAGCGCGGTGGTCCC
ACCTGACCCCATGCCGAACTCAGAAGTGAAACGCCGTAGCGCCGATGGTAGTGTGGGGTCTCCCCATGCG
AGAGTAGGGAACTGCCAGGCATCAAATAAAACGAAAGGCTCAGTCGAAAGACTGGGCCTTTCGTTTTATC
TGTTGTTTGTCGGTGAACGCTCTCCTGAGTAGGACAAATCCGCCGGGAGCGGATTTGAACGTTGCGAAGC
AACGGCCCGGAGGGTGGCGGGCAGGACGCCCGCCATAAACTGCCAGGCATCAAATTAAGCAGAAGGCCAT
CCTGACGGATGGCCTTTTTGCGTTTCTACAAACTCTTTTGTTTATTTTTCTAAATACATTCAAATATGTA
TCCGCTCATGAGACAATAACCCTGATAAATGCTTCAATAATATTGAAAAAGGAAGAGTATGAGTATTCAA
CATTTCCGTGTCGCCCTTATTCCCTTTTTTGCGGCATTTTGCCTTCCTGTTTTTGCTCACCCAGAAACGC
TGGTGAAAGTAAAAGATGCTGAAGATCAGTTGGGTGCACGAGTGGGTTACATCGAACTGGATCTCAACAG
CGGTAAGATCCTTGAGAGTTTTCGCCCCGAAGAACGTTTTCCAATGATGAGCACTTTTAAAGTTCTGCTA
TGTGGCGCGGTATTATCCCGTGTTGACGCCGGGCAAGAGCAACTCGGTCGCCGCATACACTATTCTCAGA
ATGACTTGGTTGAGTACTCACCAGTCACAGAAAAGCATCTTACGGATGGCATGACAGTAAGAGAATTATG
CAGTGCTGCCATAACCATGAGTGATAACACTGCGGCCAACTTACTTCTGACAACGATCGGAGGACCGAAG
GAGCTAACCGCTTTTTTGCACAACATGGGGGATCATGTAACTCGCCTTGATCGTTGGGAACCGGAGCTGA
ATGAAGCCATACCAAACGACGAGCGTGACACCACGATGCCTGTAGCAATGGCAACAACGTTGCGCAAACT
ATTAACTGGCGAACTACTTACTCTAGCTTCCCGGCAACAATTAATAGACTGGATGGAGGCGGATAAAGTT
GCAGGACCACTTCTGCGCTCGGCCCTTCCGGCTGGCTGGTTTATTGCTGATAAATCTGGAGCCGGTGAGC
GTGGGTCTCGCGGTATCATTGCAGCACTGGGGCCAGATGGTAAGCCCTCCCGTATCGTAGTTATCTACAC
GACGGGGAGTCAGGCAACTATGGATGAACGAAATAGACAGATCGCTGAGATAGGTGCCTCACTGATTAAG
CATTGGTAACTGTCAGACCAAGTTTACTCATATATACTTTAGATTGATTTAAAACTTCATTTTTAATTTA
AAAGGATCTAGGTGAAGATCCTTTTTGATAATCTCATGACCAAAATCCCTTAACGTGAGTTTTCGTTCCA
CTGAGCGTCAGACCCCGTAGAAAAGATCAAAGGATCTTCTTGAGATCCTTTTTTTCTGCGCGTAATCTGC
TGCTTGCAAACAAAAAAACCACCGCTACCAGCGGTGGTTTGTTTGCCGGATCAAGAGCTACCAACTCTTT
TTCCGAAGGTAACTGGCTTCAGCAGAGCGCAGATACCAAATACTGTCCTTCTAGTGTAGCCGTAGTTAGG
CCACCACTTCAAGAACTCTGTAGCACCGCCTACATACCTCGCTCTGCTAATCCTGTTACCAGTGGCTGCT
GCCAGTGGCGATAAGTCGTGTCTTACCGGGTTGGACTCAAGACGATAGTTACCGGATAAGGCGCAGCGGT
CGGGCTGAACGGGGGGTTCGTGCACACAGCCCAGCTTGGAGCGAACGACCTACACCGAACTGAGATACCT
ACAGCGTGAGCTATGAGAAAGCGCCACGCTTCCCGAAGGGAGAAAGGCGGACAGGTATCCGGTAAGCGGC
AGGGTCGGAACAGGAGAGCGCACGAGGGAGCTTCCAGGGGGAAACGCCTGGTATCTTTATAGTCCTGTCG
GGTTTCGCCACCTCTGACTTGAGCGTCGATTTTTGTGATGCTCGTCAGGGGGGCGGAGCCTATGGAAAAA
CGCCAGCAACGCGGCCTTTTTACGGTTCCTGGCCTTTTGCTGGCCTTTTGCTCACATGTTCTTTCCTGCG
TTATCCCCTGATTCTGTGGATAACCGTATTACCGCCTTTGAGTGAGCTGATACCGCTCGCCGCAGCCGAA
CGACCGAGCGCAGCGAGTCAGTGAGCGAGGAAGCGGAAGAGCGCCTGATGCGGTATTTTCTCCTTACGCA
TCTGTGCGGTATTTCACACCGCATAATTTTGTTAAAATTCGCGTTAAATTTTTGTTAAATCAGCTCATTT
TTTAACCAATAGGCCGAAATCGGCAAAATCCCTTATAAATCAAAAGAATAGACCGAGATAGGGT
[37 nt withheld, positions 3355-3391]
AAAGAACGTGGACTCCAACGTCAAAGG
[49 nt withheld, positions 3419-3467]
T
[91 nt withheld, positions 3469-3559]
G
[124 nt withheld, positions 3561-3684]
CCCATTCGCCATTCAGGCTGCTATGGTGCACTCTCAGTACAATCTGCTCTGATGCCGCATAGTTAAGCCA
GTATACACTCCGCTATCGCTACGTGACTGGGTCATGGCTGCGCCCCGACACCCGCCAACACCCGCTGACG
CGCCCTGACGGGCTTGTCTGCTCCCGGCATCCGCTTACAGACAAGCTGTGACCGTCTCCGGGAGCTGCAT
GTGTCAGAGGTTTTCACCGTCATCACCGAAACGCGCGAGGCAGCAGATCAATTCGCGCGCGAAGGCGAAG
CGGCATGCATTTACGTTGACACCATCGAATGGTGCAAAACCTTTCGCGGTATGGCATGATAGCGCCCGGA
AGAGAGTCAATTCAGGGTGGTGAATGTGAAACCAGTAACGTTATACGATGTCGCAGAGTATGCCGGTGTC
TCTTATCAGACCGTTTCCCGCGTGGTGAACCAGGCCAGCCACGTTTCTGCGAAAACGCGGGAAAAAGTGG
AAGCGGCGATGGCGGAGCTGAATTACATTCCCAACCGCGTGGCACAACAACTGGCGGGCAAACAGTCGTT
GCTGATTGGCGTTGCCACCTCCAGTCTGGCCCTGCACGCGCCGTCGCAAATTGTCGCGGCGATTAAATCT
CGCGCCGATCAACTGGGTGCCAGCGTGGTGGTGTCGATGGTAGAACGAAGCGGCGTCGAAGCCTGTAAAG
CGGCGGTGCACAATCTTCTCGCGCAACGCGTCAGTGGGCTGATCATTAACTATCCGCTGGATGACCAGGA
TGCCATTGCTGTGGAAGCTGCCTGCACTAATGTTCCGGCGTTATTTCTTGATGTCTCTGACCAGACACCC
ATCAACAGTATTATTTTCTCCCATGAAGACGGTACGCGACTGGGCGTGGAGCATCTGGTCGCATTGGGTC
ACCAGCAAATCGCGCTGTTAGCGGGCCCATTAAGTTCTGTCTCGGCGCGTCTGCGTCTGGCTGGCTGGCA
TAAATATCTCACTCGCAATCAAATTCAGCCGATAGCGGAACGGGAAGGCGACTGGAGTGCCATGTCCGGT
TTTCAACAAACCATGCAAATGCTGAATGAGGGCATCGTTCCCACTGCGATGCTGGTTGCCAACGATCAGA
TGGCGCTGGGCGCAATGCGCGCCATTACCGAGTCCGGGCTGCGCGTTGGTGCGGATATCTCGGTAGTGGG
ATACGACGATACCGAAGACAGCTCATGTTATATCCCGCCGTTAACCACCATCAAACAGGATTTTCGCCTG
CTGGGGCAAACCAGCGTGGACCGCTTGCTGCAACTCTCTCAGGGCCAGGCGGTGAAGGGCAATCAGCTGT
TGCCCGTCTCACTGGTGAAAAGAAAAACCACCCTGGCACCCAATACGCAAACCGCCTCTCCCCGCGCGTT
GGCCGATTCATTAATGCAGCTGGCACGACAGGTTTCCCGACTGGAAAGCGGGCAGTGAGCGCAACGCAAT
TAATGTAAGTTAGCGCGAATTGATCTGGTTTGACAGCTTATCATCGACTGCACGGTGCACCAATGCTTCT
GGCGTCAGGCAGCCATCGGAAGCTGTGGTATGGCTGTGCAGGTCGTAAATCACTGCATAATTCGTGTCGC
TCAAGGCGCACTCCCGTTCTGGATAATGTTTTTTGCGCCGACATCATAACGGTTCTGGCAAATATTCTGA
AATGAGCTG
Features (pLannotate 1.2.2; 20 found; start..end, strand, type, name):
     38..54      +  protein_bind   lac operator: The lac repressor binds to the lac operator to inhibit transcription in E. coli. This inhibition can be relieved by adding lactose or isopropyl-β-D-thiogalactopyranoside (IPTG). lac repressor encoded by lacI
     85..104     +  CDS            8xHis (fragment): 8xHis affinity tag
    126..146     +  CDS            TEV site: tobacco etch virus (TEV) protease recognition and cleavage site
    150..866     +  CDS            ECFP: enhanced CFP mammalian codon-optimized
    954..1069    +  ncRNA          5S rRNA: Accession: RF00001 - 5S ribosomal RNA
   1073..1159    +  terminator     rrnB T1 terminator: Escherichia coli rrnB; transcription terminator T1 from the E. coli rrnB gene
   1251..1278    +  terminator     rrnB T2 terminator: transcription terminator T2 from the E. coli rrnB gene
   1297..1388    +  promoter       AmpR promoter: bla
   1389..2249    +  CDS            AmpR: β-lactamase; bla; confers resistance to ampicillin, carbenicillin, and related antibiotics
   2420..3008    +  rep_origin     ori: high-copy-number ColE1/pMB1/pBR322/pUC origin of replication
   3194..3245    -  misc_feature   bom (fragment): basis of mobility region from pBR322
   3256..3684    -  rep_origin     f1 ori (sequence partly withheld): f1 bacteriophage origin of replication; arrow indicates direction of (+) strand synthesis
   3689..3705    -  CDS            lacZα (fragment): LacZα fragment of β-galactosidase; lacZ fragment
   3706..3796    -  misc_feature   bom (fragment): basis of mobility region from pBR322
   3898..3938    -  CDS            rop (fragment): Rop protein, which maintains plasmids at low copy number; rop
   3982..4059    +  promoter       lacIq promoter: lacI (mutant); In the lacIq allele, a single base change in the promoter boosts expression of the lacI gene about 10-fold.
   4060..5142    +  CDS            lacI: lac repressor; lacI; The lac repressor binds to the lac operator to inhibit transcription in E. coli. This inhibition can be relieved by adding lactose or isopropyl-β-D-thiogalactopyranoside (IPTG).
   5184..5201    +  promoter       tet promoter (fragment): E. coli promoter for tetracycline efflux protein gene
   5197..5298    -  CDS            yciV (fragment): RNAAM_ECOLI - Also known as trpH From Escherichia coli (strain K12).
   5373..16      +  promoter       EM7 promoter (fragment) (across the origin): synthetic bacterial promoter&nbsp
