[The description below was written by a language model from this plasmid's Addgene catalogue record and pLannotate feature annotations shown in this document.]
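Description:
pPROEX Aqua is a bacterial expression plasmid built on the commercial pProEX HTa backbone and designed to produce the cyan fluorescent protein Aquamarine in E. coli. It is propagated through a ColE1/pMB1-type origin and selected with ampicillin via the β-lactamase gene and its native promoter. An f1 phage origin is also present, along with remnants of pBR322 sequences (bom and rop fragments). The sequenced record is 5,373 nt, roughly consistent with the stated backbone plus a fluorescent protein coding region of about 0.7 kb.

The insert is a derivative of ECFP, originally from Aequorea victoria GFP, carrying the two substitutions T65S and H148G. The associated publication concerns the minimum set of mutations needed to optimise cyan fluorescent proteins for live cell imaging. The annotation software labels the open reading frame simply as mammalian codon-optimised ECFP. It is fused at its N terminus to a polyhistidine tag (6xHis per the catalogue entry) followed by a TEV protease recognition site, so the protein can be captured by metal-affinity chromatography and the tag then cleaved off. A lac operator lies just upstream of the tag, and the plasmid carries its own lacI gene under the lacIq promoter, an arrangement that keeps expression repressed until IPTG is added. The driving promoter itself is not clearly annotated: only a short fragment scored as EM7 spans the sequence origin, and the catalogue does not name the promoter. Transcription ends at the rrnB T1 and T2 terminators downstream of a 5S rRNA segment. The plasmid is suited to inducible production and purification of recombinant Aquamarine, for example for in vitro characterisation of the protein.
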