Addgene plasmid #42889: pPROEX Aqua
Depositing lab: Fabienne Merola. Depositing organization: Delegation Ile-de-France Gif-sur-Yvette. Publication: Minimum set of mutations needed to optimize cyan fluorescent proteins for live cell imaging. Erard M, Fredj A, Pasquier H, Beltolngar DB, Bousmah Y, Derrien V, Vincent P, Merola F. Mol Biosyst. 2013 Feb 2;9(2):258-67. doi: 10.1039/c2mb25303h. Epub 2012 Nov 28. PubMed 23192565.
Backbone
  Vector backbone: pProEX HTa
  Backbone manufacturer: Life Technologies
  Backbone size w/o insert (bp): 4751
  Vector type: Bacterial Expression
Growth in bacteria
  Bacterial resistance: Ampicillin, 100 μg/mL
  Growth temperature: 37°C
  Growth strain: DH5alpha
  Copy number: Unknown
Gene/Insert
  Gene/Insert name: Aquamarine (alt name: ECFP-T65S-H148G)
  Species: A. victoria
  Mutation: T65S and H148G
  Tag / fusion protein: 6xHis and TEV cleavage (N terminal on insert)
Terms and licenses: Academic/Nonprofit Terms; Industry Terms: Not Available to Industry
How to cite: pPROEX Aqua was a gift from Fabienne Merola (Addgene plasmid # 42889 ; http://n2t.net/addgene:42889 ; RRID:Addgene_42889)
