>Addgene plasmid #42889 | pPROEX Aqua | addgene partial sequence | sequence record 60512 | M13_pUC_rev
TACCATCACCATCACCATCACGATTACGATATCCCAACGACCGAAAACCTGTATTTTCAGGGCGCCGTGA
GCAAGGGCGAGGAGCTGTTCACCGGGGTGGTGCCCATCCTGGTCGAGCTGGACGGCGACGTAAACGGCCA
CAAGTTCAGCGTGTCCGGCGAGGGCGAGGGCGATGCCACCTACGGCAAGCTGACCCTGAAGTTCATCTGC
ACCACCGGCAAGCTGCCCGTGCCCTGGCCCACCCTCGTGACCACCCTGAGCTGGGGCGTGCAGTGCTTCA
GCCGCTACCCCGACCACATGAAGCAGCACGACTTCTTCAAGTCCGCCATGCCCGAAGGCTACGTCCAGGA
GCGCACCATCTTCTTCAAGGACGACGGCAACTACAAGACCCGCGCCGAGGTGAAGTTCGAGGGCGACACC
CTGGTGAACCGCATCGAGCTGAAGGGCATCGACTTCAAGGAGGACGGCAACATCCTGGGGCACAAGCTGG
AGTACAACTACATCAGCGGCAACGTCTATATCACCGCCGACAAGCAGAAGAACGGCATCAAGGCCAACTT
CAAGATCCGCCACAACATCGAGGACGGCAGCGTGCAGCTCGCCGACCACTACCAGCAGAACACCCCCATC
GGCGACGGCCCCGTGCTGCTGCCCGACAACCACTACCTGAGCACCCAGTCCGCCCTGAGCAAAGACCCCA
ACGAGAAGCGCGATCACATGGTCCTGCTGGAGTTCGTGACCGCCGCCGGGATCACTCTCGGCATGGACGA
GCTGTACAAGTAAGCTTGGCTGTTTTGGCGGATGAGAGAAGATTTTCAGCCTGATACAGATTAAATCAGA
ACGCAGAAGCGGTCTGATAAAACAGAATTTGCCTGGCGGCAGTAGCGCGGTGGTCC
